>Addgene plasmid #91371 | pHH0103_SH3D19-5/5 | addgene full sequence | sequence record 192237 | Addgene NGS Result
TCATGACATTAACCTATAAAAATAGGCGTATCACGAGGCCCTTTCGTCTTCAAGAATTCCCGACACCATC
GAATGGTGCAAAACCTTTCGCGGTATGGCATGATAGCGCCCGGAAGAGAGTCAATTCAGGGTGGTGAATG
TGAAACCAGTAACGTTATACGATGTCGCAGAGTATGCCGGTGTCTCTTATCAGACCGTTTCCCGCGTGGT
GAACCAGGCCAGCCACGTTTCTGCGAAAACGCGGGAAAAAGTGGAAGCGGCGATGGCGGAGCTGAATTAC
ATTCCCAACCGCGTGGCACAACAACTGGCGGGCAAACAGTCGTTGCTGATTGGCGTTGCCACCTCCAGTC
TGGCCCTGCACGCGCCGTCGCAAATTGTCGCGGCGATTAAATCTCGCGCCGATCAACTGGGTGCCAGCGT
GGTGGTGTCGATGGTAGAACGAAGCGGCGTCGAAGCCTGTAAAGCGGCGGTGCACAATCTTCTCGCGCAA
CGCGTCAGTGGGCTGATCATTAACTATCCGCTGGATGACCAGGATGCCATTGCTGTGGAAGCTGCCTGCA
CTAATGTTCCGGCGTTATTTCTTGATGTCTCTGACCAGACACCCATCAACAGTATTATTTTCTCCCATGA
AGACGGTACGCGACTGGGCGTGGAGCATCTGGTCGCATTGGGTCACCAGCAAATCGCGCTGTTAGCGGGC
CCATTAAGTTCTGTCTCGGCGCGTCTGCGTCTGGCTGGCTGGCATAAATATCTCACTCGCAATCAAATTC
AGCCGATAGCGGAACGGGAAGGCGACTGGAGTGCCATGTCCGGTTTTCAACAAACCATGCAAATGCTGAA
TGAGGGCATCGTTCCCACTGCGATGCTGGTTGCCAACGATCAGATGGCGCTGGGCGCAATGCGCGCCATT
ACCGAGTCCGGGCTGCGCGTTGGTGCGGATATCTCGGTAGTGGGATACGACGATACCGAAGACAGCTCAT
GTTATATCCCGCCGTTAACCACCATCAAACAGGATTTTCGCCTGCTGGGGCAAACCAGCGTGGACCGCTT
GCTGCAACTCTCTCAGGGCCAGGCGGTGAAGGGCAATCAGCTGTTGCCCGTCTCACTGGTGAAAAGAAAA
ACCACCCTGGCGCCCAATACGCAAACCGCCTCTCCCCGCGCGTTGGCCGATTCATTAATGCAGCTGGCAC
GACAGGTTTCCCGACTGGAAAGCGGGCAGTGAGCGCAACGCAATTAATGTAAGTTAGCTCACTCATTAGG
CACAATTCTCATGTTTGACAGCTTATCATCGACTGCACGGTGCACCAATGCTTCTGGCGTCAGGCAGCCA
TCGGAAGCTGTGGTATGGCTGTGCAGGTCGTAAATCACTGCATAATTCGTGTCGCTCAAGGCGCACTCCC
GTTCTGGATAATGTTTTTTGCGCCGACATCATAACGGTTCTGGCAAATATTCTGAAATGAGCTGTTGACA
ATTAATCATCGGCTCGTATAATGTGTGGAATTGTGAGCGGATAACAATTTCACACAGGAAACAGCCAGTC
CGTTTAGGTGTTTTCACGAGCACTTCACCAACAAGGACCATAGATTATGAAAATCGAAGAACACCATCAC
CATCACCATTCCAGCGGTAAGCTTATGTCCCCTATACTAGGTTATTGGAAAATTAAGGGCCTTGTGCAAC
CCACTCGACTTCTTTTGGAATATCTTGAAGAAAAATATGAAGAGCATTTGTATGAGCGCGATGAAGGTGA
TAAATGGCGAAACAAAAAGTTTGAATTGGGTTTGGAGTTTCCCAATCTTCCTTATTATATTGATGGTGAT
GTTAAATTAACACAGTCTATGGCCATCATACGTTATATAGCTGACAAGCACAACATGTTGGGTGGTTGTC
CAAAAGAGCGTGCAGAGATTTCAATGCTTGAAGGAGCGGTTTTGGATATTAGATACGGTGTTTCGAGAAT
TGCATATAGTAAAGACTTTGAAACTCTCAAAGTTGATTTTCTTAGCAAGCTACCTGAAATGCTGAAAATG
TTCGAAGATCGTTTATGTCATAAAACATATTTAAATGGTGATCATGTAACCCATCCTGACTTCATGTTGT
ATGACGCTCTTGATGTTGTTTTATACATGGACCCAATGTGCCTGGATGCGTTCCCAAAATTAGTTTGTTT
TAAAAAACGTATTGAAGCTATCCCACAAATTGATAAGTACTTGAAATCCAGCAAGTATATAGCATGGCCT
TTGCAGGGCTGGCAAGCCACGTTTGGTGGTGGCGACCATCCTCCAAAATCGGATCTGGAAGTTCTGTTCC
AGGGGCCCCTGTCCAGCGGTCTGGTTCCGCGTGGTTCCGGTACCGCGGCCCAGCCGGCCATGGCCCAGGG
CGCGCTGCGTAAAGCCAAAGCCCTGTACGATTTCCGTGGTGAAAACGAAGATGAACTGTCCTTCAAAGCC
GGTGACATTATCACCGAACTGGAATCCGTTGATGATGATTGGATGTCCGGTGAACTGATGGGTAAAAGCG
GTATCTTTCCGAAAAACTACATTCAGTTTCTGCAAGCGGCCGCATA
[142 nt withheld, positions 2567-2708]
C
[98 nt withheld, positions 2710-2807]
AGTTTGTACTGGTGACGAAACTCAGTGTCTAGCTAGAGTGGC
[149 nt withheld, positions 2850-2998]
T
[41 nt withheld, positions 3000-3040]
T
[62 nt withheld, positions 3042-3103]
A
[35 nt withheld, positions 3105-3139]
CCTCCCTCAATCGGTTGAATGTCGCCCTTTTGTCTTTGGCGCTGGTAAACCATATGAA
[86 nt withheld, positions 3198-3283]
T
[54 nt withheld, positions 3285-3338]
CTAGCGCCGCCCTATACCTTGTCTGCCTCCCCGCGTTGCGTCGCGGTGCATGGAGCCGGGCCACCTCGAC
CTGAATGGAAGCCGGCGGCACCTCGCTAACGGATTCACCACTCCAAGAATTGGAGCCAATCAATTCTTGC
GGAGAACTGTGAATGCGCAAACCAACCCTTGGCAGAACATATCCATCGCGTCCGCCATCTCCAGCAGCCG
CACGCGGCGCATCTCGGGCAGCGTTGGGTCCTGGCCACGGGTGCGCATGATCGTGCTCCTGTCGTTGAGG
ACCCGGCTAGGCTGGCGGGGTTGCCTTACTGGTTAGCAGAATGAATCACCGATACGCGAGCGAACGTGAA
GCGACTGCTGCTGCAAAACGTCTGCGACCTGAGCAACAACATGAATGGTCTTCGGTTTCCGTGTTTCGTA
AAGTCTGGAAACGCGGAAGTCAGCGCCCTGCACCATTATGTTCCGGATCTGCATCGCAGGATGCTGCTGG
CTACCCTGTGGAACACCTACATCTGTATTAACGAAGCGCTGGCATTGACCCTGAGTGATTTTTCTCTGGT
CCCGCCGCATCCATACCGCCAGTTGTTTACCCTCACAACGTTCCAGTAACCGGGCATGTTCATCATCAGT
AACCCGTATCGTGAGCATCCTCTCTCGTTTCATCGGTATCATTACCCCCATGAACAGAAATCCCCCTTAC
ACGGAGGCATCAGTGACCAAACAGGAAAAAACCGCCCTTAACATGGCCCGCTTTATCAGAAGCCAGACAT
TAACGCTTCTGGAGAAACTCAACGAGCTGGACGCGGATGAACAGGCAGACATCTGTGAATCGCTTCACGA
CCACGCTGATGAGCTTTACCGCAGGATCCGCGAAATTGTAAGCGTTAATATTTTGTTAAAATTCGCGTTA
AATTTTTGTTAAATCAGCTCATTTTTTAACCAATAGGCCGAAATCGGCAAAATCCCTTATAAATCAAAAG
AATAGACCGAGATAGGGT
[37 nt withheld, positions 4337-4373]
AAAGAACGTGGACTCCAACGTCAAAGG
[49 nt withheld, positions 4401-4449]
T
[91 nt withheld, positions 4451-4541]
G
[124 nt withheld, positions 4543-4666]
CGCGGATCCTGCCTCGCGCGTTTCGGTGATGACGGTGAAAACCTCTGACACATGCAGCTCCCGGAGACGG
TCACAGCTTGTCTGTAAGCGGATGCCGGGAGCAGACAAGCCCGTCAGGGCGCGTCAGCGGGTGTTGGCGG
GTGTCGGGGCGCAGCCATGACCCAGTCACGTAGCGATAGCGGAGTGTATACTGGCTTAACTATGCGGCAT
CAGAGCAGATTGTACTGAGAGTGCACCATATGCGGTGTGAAATACCGCACAGATGCGTAAGGAGAAAATA
CCGCATCAGGCGCTCTTCCGCTTCCTCGCTCACTGACTCGCTGCGCTCGGTCGTTCGGCTGCGGCGAGCG
GTATCAGCTCACTCAAAGGCGGTAATACGGTTATCCACAGAATCAGGGGATAACGCAGGAAAGAACATGT
GAGCAAAAGGCCAGCAAAAGGCCAGGAACCGTAAAAAGGCCGCGTTGCTGGCGTTTTTCCATAGGCTCCG
CCCCCCTGACGAGCATCACAAAAATCGACGCTCAAGTCAGAGGTGGCGAAACCCGACAGGACTATAAAGA
TACCAGGGTTTCCCCCTGGAAGCTCCCTCGTGCGCTCTCCTGTTCCGACCCTGCCGCTTACCGGATACCT
GTCCGCCTTTCTCCCTTCGGGAAGCGTGGCGCTTTCTCATAGCTCACGCTGTAGGTATCTCAGTTCGGTG
TAGGTCGTTCGCTCCAAGCTGGGCTGTGTGCACGAACCCCCCGTTCAGCCCGACCGCTGCGCCTTATCCG
GTAACTATCGTCTTGAGTCCAACCCGGTAAGACACGACTTATCGCCACTGGCAGCAGCCACTGGTAACAG
GATTAGCAGAGCGAGGTATGTAGGCGGTGCTACAGAGTTCTTGAAGTGGTGGCCTAACTACGGCTACACT
AGAAGGACAGTATTTGGTATCTGCGCTCTGCTGAAGCCAGTTACCTTCGGAAAAAGAGTTGGTAGCTCTT
GATCCGGCAAACAAACCACCGCTGGTAGCGGTGGTTTTTTTGTTTGCAAGCAGCAGATTACGCGCAGAAA
AAAAGGATCTCAAGAAGATCCTTTGATCTTTTCTACGGGGTCTGACGCTCAGTGGAACGAAAACTCACGT
TAAGGGATTTTGGTCATGAGATTATCAAAAAGGATCTTCACCTAGATCCTTTTAAATTAAAAATGAAGTT
TTAAATCAATCTAAAGTATATATGAGTAAACTTGGTCTGACAGTTACCAATGCTTAATCAGTGAGGCACC
TATCTCAGCGATCTGTCTATTTCGTTCATCCATAGTTGCCTGACTCCCCGTCGTGTAGATAACTACGATA
CGGGAGGGCTTACCATCTGGCCCCAGTGCTGCAATGATACCGCGAGACCCACGCTCACCGGCTCCAGATT
TATCAGCAATAAACCAGCCAGCCGGAAGGGCCGAGCGCAGAAGTGGTCCTGCAACTTTATCCGCCTCCAT
CCAGTCTATTAATTGTTGCCGGGAAGCTAGAGTAAGTAGTTCGCCAGTTAATAGTTTGCGCAACGTTGTT
GCCATTGCTGCAGGCATCGTGGTGTCACGCTCGTCGTTTGGTATGGCTTCATTCAGCTCCGGTTCCCAAC
GATCAAGGCGAGTTACATGATCCCCCATATTGTGCAAAAAAGCGGTTAGCTCCTTCGGTCCTCCGATCGT
TGTCAGAAGTAAGTTGGCCGCAGTGTTATCACTCATGGTTATGGCAGCACTGCATAATTCTCTTACTGTC
ATGCCATCCGTAAGATGCTTTTCTGTGACTGGTGAGTACTCAACCAAGTCATTCTGAGAATAGTGTATGC
GGCGACCGAGTTGCTCTTGCCCGGCGTCAACACGGGATAATACCGCGCCACATAGCAGAACTTTAAAAGT
GCTCATCATTGGAAAACGTTCTTCGGGGCGAAAACTCTCAAGGATCTTACCGCTGTTGAGATCCAGTTCG
ATGTAACCCACTCGTGCACCCAACTGATCTTCAGCATCTTTTACTTTCACCAGCGTTTCTGGGTGAGCAA
AAACAGGAAGGCAAAATGCCGCAAAAAAGGGAATAAGGGCGACACGGAAATGTTGAATACTCATACTCTT
CCTTTTTCAATATTATTGAAGCATTTATCAGGGTTATTGTCTCATGAGCGGATACATATTTGAATGTATT
TAGAAAAATAAACAAATAGGGGTTCCGCGCACATTTCCCCGAAAAGTGCCACCTGACGTCTAAGAAACCA
TTATTA
Features (pLannotate 1.2.2; 21 found; start..end, strand, type, name):
     62..139     +  promoter       lacIq promoter: lacI (mutant); In the lacIq allele, a single base change in the promoter boosts expression of the lacI gene about 10-fold.
    140..1222    +  CDS            lacI: lac repressor; lacI; The lac repressor binds to the lac operator to inhibit transcription in E. coli. This inhibition can be relieved by adding lactose or isopropyl-β-D-thiogalactopyranoside (IPTG).
   1235..1256    +  protein_bind   CAP binding site: CAP binding activates transcription in the presence of cAMP. E. coli catabolite activator protein
   1275..1292    +  promoter       tet promoter (fragment): E. coli promoter for tetracycline efflux protein gene
   1465..1493    +  promoter       tac promoter: strong E. coli promoter; hybrid between the trp and lac UV5 promoters
   1501..1517    +  protein_bind   lac operator: The lac repressor binds to the lac operator to inhibit transcription in E. coli. This inhibition can be relieved by adding lactose or isopropyl-β-D-thiogalactopyranoside (IPTG). lac repressor encoded by lacI
   1602..1619    +  CDS            6xHis: 6xHis affinity tag
   1635..2288    +  CDS            GST26_SCHJA: Experimental evidence at protein level: Swiss-Prot protein existence level 1. GST isoenzymes appear to play a central role in the parasite detoxification system. Other functions are also suspected including a role in increasing the solubility of haematin in the parasite gut. From Schistosoma japonicum (Blood fluke).
   2364..2555    +  CDS            SH3D19 (fragment): SH319_HUMAN - Experimental evidence at protein level: Swiss-Prot protein existence level 1. May play a role in regulating A disintegrin and metalloproteases (ADAMs) in the signaling of EGFR-ligand shedding. May be involved in suppression of Ras-induced cellular transformation and Ras-mediated activation of ELK1. Plays a role in the regulation of cell morphology and cytoskeletal organization. From Homo sapiens (Human).
   2571..2618    +  terminator     fd terminator (sequence withheld): central terminator from bacteriophage fd (Otsuka and Kunisawa, 1982)
   2623..2835    +  CDS            M13 gene III (fragment) (sequence partly withheld): pIII; III; minor coat protein
   2850..3320    +  CDS            M13 gene III (fragment) (sequence partly withheld): pIII; III; minor coat protein
   3342..3412    +  CDS            TcR (fragment): tetracycline efflux protein; tet; confers resistance to tetracycline
   3654..4034    -  CDS            YPB1_ECOLX: Protein predicted: Swiss-Prot protein existence level 4. From Escherichia coli.
   4051..4202    +  CDS            rop (fragment): Rop protein, which maintains plasmids at low copy number; rop
   4238..4666    -  rep_origin     f1 ori (sequence partly withheld): f1 bacteriophage origin of replication; arrow indicates direction of (+) strand synthesis
   4675..4714    +  CDS            rop (fragment): Rop protein, which maintains plasmids at low copy number; rop
   4816..4956    +  misc_feature   bom: basis of mobility region from pBR322
   5142..5729    -  rep_origin     ori: high-copy-number ColE1/pMB1/pBR322/pUC origin of replication
   5903..6760    -  CDS            bla: BLAT_ECOLX - Experimental evidence at protein level: Swiss-Prot protein existence level 1. TEM-type are the most prevalent beta-lactamases in enterobacteria; they hydrolyze the beta-lactam bond in susceptible beta-lactam antibiotics, thus conferring resistance to penicillins and cephalosporins. TEM-3 and TEM-4 are capable of hydrolyzing cefotaxime and ceftazidime. TEM-5 is capable of hydrolyzing ceftazidime. TEM-6 is capable of hydrolyzing ceftazidime and aztreonam. TEM-8/CAZ-2, TEM- 16/CAZ-7 and TEM-24/CAZ-6 are markedly active against ceftazidime. IRT- 4 shows resistance to beta-lactamase in
   6761..6865    -  promoter       AmpR promoter: bla
