[The description below was written by a language model from this plasmid's Addgene catalogue record and pLannotate feature annotations shown in this document.]
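Description:
pHH0103_SH3D19-5/5 is a bacterial expression plasmid of about 6.9 kb, built on the pHH0103 backbone, for producing and purifying a single human SH3 domain in E. coli. The insert, recorded as 221 bp and cloned between SfiI and NotI sites, is a fragment of human SH3D19; the name indicates that it is the fifth of the five SH3 domains in that protein. In the annotated sequence it lies downstream of, and on the same strand as, a 6xHis tag and Schistosoma japonicum glutathione S-transferase. The product is therefore presumably an N-terminally His- and GST-tagged fusion that can be captured on either nickel or glutathione resin.

Expression is driven by the strong hybrid tac promoter with an adjacent lac operator. The plasmid also carries lacI under the up-mutated lacIq promoter, so transcription stays repressed until it is induced with IPTG. A bacteriophage fd terminator follows the SH3 coding region. Beyond it lie fragments of M13 gene III, which suggests the backbone descends from a phagemid display vector; their position after the terminator suggests they are not part of the expressed fusion.

The plasmid replicates from a pBR322/ColE1-type origin with the bom region, and only interrupted fragments of rop are annotated. The catalogue lists it as low copy. An f1 origin is also present, which would allow single-stranded DNA production with helper phage. Selection is by ampicillin through the TEM beta-lactamase gene and its own promoter, while only remnants of the tetracycline resistance gene and its promoter remain. The construct belongs to a set made for a family-wide analysis of the binding specificities of human SH3 domains.
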