Addgene plasmid #91371: pHH0103_SH3D19-5/5
Purpose: Protein expression and purification of human SH3 domain construct SH3D19-5/5
Depositing lab: Sachdev Sidhu. Depositing organization: University of Toronto. Publication: Comprehensive Analysis of the Human SH3 Domain Family Reveals a Wide Variety of Non-canonical Specificities. Teyra J, Huang H, Jain S, Guan X, Dong A, Liu Y, Tempel W, Min J, Tong Y, Kim PM, Bader GD, Sidhu SS. Structure. 2017 Oct 3;25(10):1598-1610.e3. doi: 10.1016/j.str.2017.07.017. Epub 2017 Sep 7. PubMed 28890361.
Backbone
  Vector backbone: pHH0103
  Vector type: Bacterial Expression
Growth in bacteria
  Bacterial resistance: Ampicillin, 100 μg/mL
  Growth temperature: 37°C
  Growth strain: DH5alpha
  Copy number: Low Copy
Gene/Insert
  Gene/Insert name: SH3D19-5/5
  Species: H. sapiens (human)
  Insert size (bp): 221
  Entrez Gene: SH3D19 (a.k.a. EBP, EVE1, Kryn, SH3P19)
  Cloning method: Restriction Enzyme; 5′ cloning site Sfi1 (unknown if destroyed); 3′ cloning site Not1 (unknown if destroyed)
Terms and licenses: Academic/Nonprofit Terms; Industry Terms: Not Available to Industry
How to cite: pHH0103_SH3D19-5/5 was a gift from Sachdev Sidhu (Addgene plasmid # 91371 ; http://n2t.net/addgene:91371 ; RRID:Addgene_91371)
