>Addgene plasmid #91371 | pHH0103_SH3D19-5/5 | depositor partial sequence | sequence record 175859 | insert sequence
GGTACCGAATTCGGATCCGCGCGCTGCGTAAAGCCAAAGCCCTGTACGATTTCCGTGGTGAAAACGAAGA
TGAACTGTCCTTCAAAGCCGGTGACATTATCACCGAACTGGAATCCGTTGATGATGATTGGATGTCCGGT
GAACTGATGGGTAAAAGCGGTATCTTTCCGAAAAACTACATTCAGTTTCTGCAAGCGGCCGCTAGCTAAG
TCGACGAGCTC
